>Addgene plasmid #139135 | pJBL6658 | addgene full sequence | sequence record 274972 | Addgene NGS Result
CTGAAACCTCAGGCATTTGAGAAGCACACGGTCACACTGCTTCCGGTAGTCAATAAACCGGTAAACCAGC
AATAGACATAAGCGGCTATTTAACGACCCTGCCCTGAACCGACGACCGGGTCATCGTGGCCGGATCTTGC
GGCCCCTCGGCTTGAACGAATTGTTAGACATTATTTGCCGACTACCTTGGTGATCTCGCCTTTCACGTAG
TGGACAAATTCTTCCAACTGATCTGCGCGCGAGGCCAAGCGATCTTCTTCTTGTCCAAGATAAGCCTGTC
TAGCTTCAAGTATGACGGGCTGATACTGGGCCGGCAGGCGCTCCATTGCCCAGTCGGCAGCGACATCCTT
CGGCGCGATTTTGCCGGTTACTGCGCTGTACCAAATGCGGGACAACGTAAGCACTACATTTCGCTCATCG
CCAGCCCAGTCGGGCGGCGAGTTCCATAGCGTTAAGGTTTCATTTAGCGCCTCAAATAGATCCTGTTCAG
GAACCGGATCAAAGAGTTCCTCCGCCGCTGGACCTACCAAGGCAACGCTATGTTCTCTTGCTTTTGTCAG
CAAGATAGCCAGATCAATGTCGATCGTGGCTGGCTCGAAGATACCTGCAAGAATGTCATTGCGCTGCCAT
TCTCCAAATTGCAGTTCGCGCTTAGCTGGATAACGCCACGGAATGATGTCGTCGTGCACAACAATGGTGA
CTTCTACAGCGCGGAGAATCTCGCTCTCTCCAGGGGAAGCCGAAGTTTCCAAAAGGTCGTTGATCAAAGC
TCGCCGCGTTGTTTCATCAAGCCTTACGGTCACCGTAACCAGCAAATCAATATCACTGTGTGGCTTCAGG
CCGCCATCCACTGCGGAGCCGTACAAATGTACGGCCAGCAACGTCGGTTCGAGATGGCGCTCGATGACGC
CAACTACCTCTGATAGTTGAGTCGATACTTCGGCGATCACCGCTTCCCTCATACTCTTCCTTTTTCAATA
TTATTGAAGCATTTATCAGGGTTATTGTCTCATGAGCGGATACATATTTGAATGTATTTAGAAAAATAAA
CAAATAGCTAGCTCACTCGGTCGCTACGCTCCGGGCGTGAGACTGCGGCGGGCGCTGCGGACACATACAA
AGTTACCCACAGATTCCGTGGATAAGCAGGGGACTAACATGTGAGGCAAAACAGCAGGGCCGCGCCGGTG
GCGTTTTTCCATAGGCTCCGCCCTCCTGCCAGAGTTCACATAAACAGACGCTTTTCCGGTGCATCTGTGG
GAGCCGTTAGGCTCAACCATGAATCTGACAGTACGGGCGAAACCCGACAGGACTTAAAGATCCCCACCGT
TTCCGGCGGGTCGCTCCCTCTTGCGCTCTCCTGTTCCGACCCTGCCGTTTACCGGATACCTGTTCCGCCT
TTCTCCCTTACGGGAAGTGTGGCGCTTTCTCATAGCTCACACACTGGTATCTCGGCTCGGTGTAGGTCGT
TCGCTCCAAGCTGGGCTGTAAGCAAGAACTCCCCGTTCAGCCCGACTGCTGCGCCTTATCCGGTAACTGT
TCACTTGAGTCCAACCCGGAAAAGCACGGTAAAACGCCACTGGCAGCAGCCATTGGTAACTGGGAGTTCG
CAGAGGATTTGTTTAGCTAAACACGCGGTTGCTCTTGAAGTGTGCGCCAAAGTCCGGCTACACTGGAAGG
ACAGATTTGGTTGCTGTGCTCTGCGAAAGCCAGTTACCACGGTTAAGTCAGTTGGGGAACTGCTTAACCT
TCGATCAAACCACCTCCCCAGGTGGTTTTTTCGTTTACAGGGCAAAAGATTACGCGCAGAAAAAAAGGAT
CTCAAGAAGATCCTTTGATCTTTTCTACTGAACCGCTCTAGATTTCAGTGCAATTTATCTCTTCAAATGT
AGCACCTGAAGTCAGCCCCATACGATATAAGTTGTAATTCTCATGTTAGTCATGCCCCGCGCCCACAGGA
AGGAGCTGACTGGGTTGAAGGCTCTCAAGGGCATCGGTCGAGATCCCGGTGCCTAATGAGTGAGCTAACT
TACATTAATTGCGTTGCGCTTACATTAATTGCGTTGCGCTTACATTAATTGCGTTGCGCTTACATTAATT
GCGTTGCGCTTACATTAATTGCGTTGCGCTTACATTAATTGCGTTGCGCTTACATTAATTGCGTTGCGCG
AATTCACGAGATCTGCGGATGGGCAGTATTGGCGCTGAACGCCTGCTGGCGCGTATTCGTGGCGATTAGC
GGCCTCGGCTGCGGCTATTTACCCCGTTATCTGGCGCAACGTTTTCTCGATAGTGGCGCGTTAATCGAGA
AGAAAGTGGTCGCCCAAACTCTCTTTGAACCCGTCTGGATTGGCTGGAACGAACAGACCGCAGGACTTGC
CAGTGGCTGGTGGCGGGATGAAATTTTAGCAAATAGTGCGATCGCCGGTGTTTATGCAAAATCTGATGAC
GGAAAATCAGCCATTTAAAGAAAAATTATTCTGACAAGCCTCTCATTCTCTTGTCATTTCCCCCCCATTT
AGGCACAATGCGCCGCTGTCAAAAAATGACTAAAAACCGACGTTTCATCAGCGTCGGTTATTTTTTGCTT
CAAACCAATCATTCATACCAAGAGGCCGGGCTTCGTACCGGATAGATATTTACTAAAAATCGACAGTTGT
TGTCGCTGAGGAATCCAAAAAAATGGGGCAATTTTTTGCTTACGCGACGGTTATCACCGTAAAGGAGAAT
GACCCCATCCTCAATCTCTACCTACTCTCACTTACTCTTATCCTGCGGGGAATGTATACAGTTCATGTAT
ATATTCCCCGCTTTTTTTTTGGATCTAGGAGGAAGGATCTATGGCGAGTAGCGAAGACGTTATCAAAGAG
TTCATGCGTTTCAAAGTTCGTATGGAAGGTTCCGTTAACGGTCACGAGTTCGAAATCGAAGGTGAAGGTG
AAGGTCGTCCGTACGAAGGTACCCAGACCGCTAAACTGAAAGTTACCAAAGGTGGTCCGCTGCCGTTCGC
TTGGGACATCCTGTCCCCGCAGTTCCAGTACGGTTCCAAAGCTTACGTTAAACACCCGGCTGACATCCCG
GACTACCTGAAACTGTCCTTCCCGGAAGGTTTCAAATGGGAACGTGTTATGAACTTCGAAGACGGTGGTG
TTGTTACCGTTACCCAGGACTCCTCCCTGCAAGACGGTGAGTTCATCTACAAAGTTAAACTGCGTGGTAC
CAACTTCCCGTCCGACGGTCCGGTTATGCAGAAAAAAACCATGGGTTGGGAAGCTTCCACCGAACGTATG
TACCCGGAAGACGGTGCTCTGAAAGGTGAAATCAAAATGCGTCTGAAACTGAAAGACGGTGGTCACTACG
ACGCTGAAGTTAAAACCACCTACATGGCTAAAAAACCGGTTCAGCTGCCGGGTGCTTACAAAACCGACAT
CAAACTGGACATCACCTCCCACAACGAAGACTACACCATCGTTGAACAGTACGAACGTGCTGAAGGTCGT
CACTCCACCGGTGCTTAAGGATCCAAACTCGAGTAAGGATCTCCAGGCATCAAATAAAACGAAAGGCTCA
GTCGAAAGACTGGGCCTTTCGTTTTATCTGTTGTTTGTCGGTGAACGCTCTCTACTAGAGTCACACTGGC
TCACCTTCGGGTGGGCCTTTCTGCGTTTATA
Features (pLannotate 1.2.2; 11 found; start..end, strand, type, name):
    171..962     -  CDS            SmR: aminoglycoside adenylyltransferase (Murphy, 1985); aadA; confers resistance to spectinomycin and streptomycin
    963..1054    -  promoter       AmpR promoter: bla
   1102..1840    -  rep_origin     CloDF13 ori: Plasmids containing the CloDF13 (CDF) origin of replication can be propagated in E. coli cells that contain additional plasmids with compatible origins.
   1937..2001    -  CDS            TcR (fragment): tetracycline efflux protein; tet; confers resistance to tetracycline
   2016..2037    -  protein_bind   CAP binding site: CAP binding activates transcription in the presence of cAMP. E. coli catabolite activator protein
   2235..2465    +  CDS            yeeY (fragment): YEEY_ECOLI - Protein inferred from homology: Swiss-Prot protein existence level 3. From Escherichia coli (strain K12).
   2513..2587    +  ncRNA          STnc240: Accession: RF02074 - Enterobacterial sRNA STnc240
   2683..2733    +  CDS            yoeI (fragment): YOEI_ECOLI - Experimental evidence at protein level: Swiss-Prot protein existence level 1. From Escherichia coli (strain K12).
   2841..3518    +  CDS            mRFP1: monomeric derivative of DsRed (Campbell et al., 2002)
   3551..3622    +  terminator     rrnB T1 terminator: transcription terminator T1 from the E. coli rrnB gene
   3638..3665    +  terminator     T7Te terminator: phage T7 early transcription terminator
