[The description below was written by a language model from this plasmid's Addgene catalogue record and pLannotate feature annotations shown in this document.]
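Description:
pJBL6658 is a small (about 3.7 kb) bacterial expression plasmid built on a CloDF13 (CDF) backbone, recorded as low copy. It is maintained in E. coli under spectinomycin selection, provided by the aadA aminoglycoside adenylyltransferase gene, which the annotation places downstream of a bla (AmpR) promoter. The CloDF13 origin is compatible with other common replicon classes, so the plasmid can be co-maintained with additional plasmids in the same cell. Short annotated remnants between the origin and the insert, a tetracycline-resistance fragment and a CAP binding site, appear to be backbone leftovers rather than functional parts.

The payload is summarised in the record as PyeeF – TARGET8 – mCherry: a red fluorescent reporter placed under the E. coli yeeF promoter with an intervening regulatory element called TARGET8. The feature table does not label the promoter or TARGET8 directly. It does, however, detect a stretch of E. coli genomic sequence upstream of the reporter (fragments matching yeeY and yoeI, plus the enterobacterial sRNA STnc240), which is plausibly the native promoter region cloned for this purpose. The unannotated gap just before the fluorescent protein coding sequence is where TARGET8 would be expected. The reporter is annotated as mRFP1, a close match reflecting mCherry's descent from that protein, and it is followed by tandem rrnB T1 and T7Te transcription terminators.

The associated publication concerns riboregulated switchable feedback promoters, in which native responsive promoters are combined with an RNA-level regulator. On that basis, TARGET8 is likely the cis-acting target sequence for a trans-acting regulatory RNA supplied separately, although the record does not spell out its mechanism. The construct serves as a fluorescent readout for characterising gated yeeF promoter activity.
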