Addgene plasmid #139135: pJBL6658
Purpose: PyeeF - TARGET8 - mCherry
Depositing lab: Julius Lucks. Depositing organization: Northwestern University. Publication: Dynamic Control of Gene Expression with Riboregulated Switchable Feedback Promoters. Glasscock CJ, Biggs BW, Lazar JT, Arnold JH, Burdette LA, Valdes A, Kang MK, Tullman-Ercek D, Tyo KEJ, Lucks JB. ACS Synth Biol. 2021 May 21;10(5):1199-1213. doi: 10.1021/acssynbio.1c00015. Epub 2021 Apr 9. PubMed 33834762.
Backbone
  Vector backbone: CloCDF
  Vector type: Bacterial Expression
Growth in bacteria
  Bacterial resistance: Spectinomycin, 50 μg/mL
  Growth temperature: 37°C
  Growth strain: NEB Stable
  Copy number: Low Copy
Gene/Insert
  Gene/Insert name: mCherry
  Species: Synthetic
  Mutation: N/A
  Cloning method: Gibson Cloning
Terms and licenses: Academic/Nonprofit Terms; Industry Terms: Not Available to Industry
Depositor comments: Please visit https://www.biorxiv.org/content/10.1101/529180v1 for bioRxiv preprint.
How to cite: pJBL6658 was a gift from Julius Lucks (Addgene plasmid # 139135 ; http://n2t.net/addgene:139135 ; RRID:Addgene_139135)
